>Addgene plasmid #22022 | pTriEx-mPA-GFP-PA-Rac1 | addgene partial sequence | sequence record 27799 | 22022 with LOV-F (AGAGAGAGGGAGTCATGCTGAT)
GNAGCNAANTTGATGAGGCGGCAAAGAACTTATCAAGTGTGTGGTGGTGGGAGACGGAGCTGTAGGTAAA
ACTTGCCTACTGATCAGTTACACAACCAATGCATTTCCTGGAGAATATATCCCTACTGTCTTTGACAATT
ATTCTGCCAATGTTATGGTAGATGGAAAACCGGTGAATCTGGGCTTATGGGATACAGCTGGACTAGAAGA
TTATGACAGATTACGCCCCCTATCCTATCCGCAAACAGATGTGTTCTTAATTTGCTTTTCCCTTGTGAGT
CCTGCATCATTCCACCACGTCCGTGCAAAGTGGTATCCTGAGGTGCGGCACCACTGTCCCAACACTCCCA
TCATCCTAGTGGGAACTAAACTTGATCTTAGGGATGATAAAGACACGATCGAGAAACTGAAGGAGAAGAA
GCTGACTCCCATCACCTATCCGCAGGGTCTAGCCATGGCTAAGGAGATTGGTGCTGTAAAATACCTGGAG
TGCTCGGCGCTCACACAGCGAGGCCTCAAGACAGTGTTTGACGAAGCGATCCGAGCAGTCCTCTGCCCGC
CTCCCGTGAAGAAGAGGAAGAGAAAATGCCTGCTGTTGTAAAAGCTTGCGGCCGCACAGCTGTATACACG
TGCAAGCCAGCCAGAACTCGCCNCG
