>Addgene plasmid #22022 | pTriEx-mPA-GFP-PA-Rac1 | addgene partial sequence | sequence record 27800 | 22022 with EGFP-N
GCTCCTCGCCCTTGCTCACAGATCCGTGATGGTGGTGATGGTGTGCCATGGTATATCTCCTTTGATTGTA
AATAAAATGTAATTTACAGTATAGTATTTTAATTAATATACAAATGATTTGATAATAATTCTTATTTAAC
TATAATATATTGTGTTGGGTTGAATTAAAGGTCCCGGATTAACTCCGGGGAATTGTTATCCGCTCACAAT
TCCCCTATAGTGAGTCGTATTAATTTCGGTCCGATCCAATTCTTTGCCAAAATGATGAGACAGCACAATA
ACCAGCACGTTGCCCAGGAGCTGTAGGAAAAAGAAGAAGGCATGAACATGGTTAGCAGAGGCTCTAGAGC
CGCCGGTCACACGCCAGAAGCCGAACCCCGCCCTGCCCCGTCCCCCCCGAAGGCAGCCGTCCCCCCGC
