>Addgene plasmid #22022 | pTriEx-mPA-GFP-PA-Rac1 | addgene partial sequence | sequence record 27801 | 22022 with EGFP-C
TGGACGAGCTGTACAAGGGATCCTTGGCTACTACACTTGAACGTATTGAGAAGAACTTTGTCATTACTGA
CCCAAGATTGCCAGATAATCCCATTATATTCGCGTCCGATAGTTTCTTGCAGTTGACAGAATATAGCCGT
GAAGAAATTTTGGGAAGAAACTGCAGGTTTCTACAAGGTCCTGAAACTGATCGCGCGACAGTGAGAAAAA
TTAGAGATGCCATAGATAACCAAACAGAGGTCACTGTTCAGCTGATTAATTATACAAAGAGTGGTAAAAA
GTTCTGGAACCTCTTTCACTTGCAGCCTATGCGAGATCAGAAGGGAGATGTCCAGTACTTTATTGGGGTT
CAGTTGGATGGAACTGAGCATGTCCGAGATGCTGCCGAGAGAGAGGGAGTCATGCTGATTAAGAAAACTG
CAGAAAATATTGATGAGGCGGCAAAAGAACTTATCAAGTGTGTGGTGGTGGGAGACGGAGCTGTAGGTAA
AACTTGCCTACTGATCAGTTACACAACCAATGCATTTCCTGGAGAATATATCCCTACTGTCTTTGACAAT
TATTCTGCCAATGTTATGGTAGATGGAAAACCGGTGAATCTGGGCTTATGGGATACAGCTGGACTAGAAG
ATTATGACAGATTACGCCCCCTATCCTATCCGCAAACAGATGTGTTCTTAATTTGCTTTTCCCTTGNNNA
GTCCTGCATCATTCC
