[The description below was written by a language model from this plasmid's Addgene catalogue record.]
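Description:
pTriEx-mPA-GFP-PA-Rac1 is a multi-host expression plasmid built on the Novagen pTriEx backbone (about 6 kb without insert), catalogued for use in mammalian, insect and bacterial cells. It is maintained in E. coli as a high-copy plasmid under ampicillin selection. The record lists CMV and p10 as promoters. CMV provides expression in mammalian cells, and p10 is a baculovirus late promoter used for insect cell expression. The element responsible for bacterial expression is not stated, and no feature table is available to confirm the origin of replication or other backbone elements.

The roughly 1.1 kb insert, cloned between BamHI and HindIII sites that both remain intact, encodes PA-Rac1, a photoactivatable form of the small GTPase Rac1. It fuses a LOV domain fragment from oat (Avena sativa), spanning Leu404 to Leu546, to human Rac1 beginning at Ile4. The Rac1 portion carries Q61L, generally known as a constitutively activating substitution, along with E91H and N92H. In this kind of design the light-sensitive LOV domain holds the GTPase in check in the dark, and illumination relieves the block, allowing Rac1 signalling to be switched on at a chosen time and place. The backbone supplies an N-terminal 6xHis tag and mPA-GFP, a photoactivatable GFP variant, so the fusion can be purified by affinity and the protein optically marked.

The construct is intended for expressing photoactivatable Rac1, for example in studies of light-controlled motility in living cells. The repository notes that not all of the listed mutations have been confirmed by its own sequencing.
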