Addgene plasmid #22022: pTriEx-mPA-GFP-PA-Rac1
Purpose: Expression of photoactivatable Rac1
Depositing lab: Klaus Hahn. Depositing organization: University of North Carolina at Chapel Hill. Publication: A genetically encoded photoactivatable Rac controls the motility of living cells. Wu YI, Frey D, Lungu OI, Jaehrig A, Schlichting I, Kuhlman B, Hahn KM. Nature. 2009 Sep 3. 461(7260):104-8. 10.1038/nature08241 PubMed 19693014.
Backbone
  Vector backbone: pTriEx
  Backbone manufacturer: Novagen
  Backbone size w/o insert (bp): 6000
  Vector type: Mammalian Expression, Bacterial Expression, Insect Expression
Growth in bacteria
  Bacterial resistance: Ampicillin, 100 μg/mL
  Growth temperature: 37°C
  Growth strain: DH5alpha
  Copy number: High Copy
Gene/Insert
  Gene/Insert name: PA-Rac1 (alt name: LOV(Leu404-Leu546)-Rac1(Ile4)-Q61L/E91H/N92H)
  Species: H. sapiens (human); Avena sativa (oat)
  Insert size (bp): 1100
  Mutation: Rac1 starts at I4 and contains mutations Q61L, E91H and N92H.
  GenBank ID: AAA36544
  Entrez Gene: RAC1 (a.k.a. MIG5, MRD48, Rac-1, TC-25, p21-Rac1)
  Promoter: CMV, p10
  Tag / fusion protein: 6X His (N terminal on backbone); mPA-GFP (N terminal on backbone)
  Cloning method: Restriction Enzyme; 5′ cloning site Bam HI (not destroyed); 3′ cloning site HindIII (not destroyed)
  Sequencing primers: 5′ pTriExUP
Terms and licenses: Academic/Nonprofit Terms; Industry Terms: Not Available to Industry
Depositor comments: Protocols for production and use of Hahn lab biosensors and photoactivatable proteins can be found on their web page, at the URL below. If you have suggestions for the protocols or have any questions, please feel free to contact the Hahn lab. Good luck with your experiments! Hahn lab biosensor protocol: http://www.hahnlab.com/tools/index.html Please note, Addgene has not confirmed all the mutations associated with this construct. We suggest sequence verifying this plasmid upon receipt.
How to cite: pTriEx-mPA-GFP-PA-Rac1 was a gift from Klaus Hahn (Addgene plasmid # 22022 ; http://n2t.net/addgene:22022 ; RRID:Addgene_22022)
